>Addgene plasmid #144273 | TFORF1159 | addgene full sequence | sequence record 384584 | Addgene NGS Result
TTAATGTAGTCTTATGCAATACTCTTGTAGTCTTGCAACATGGTAACGATGAGTTAGCAACATGCCTTAC
AAGGAGAGAAAAAGCACCGTGCATGCCGATTGGTGGAAGTAAGGTGGTACGATCGTGCCTTATTAGGAAG
GCAACAGACGGGTCTGACATGGATTGGACGAACCACTGAATTGCCGCATTGCAGAGATATTGTATTTAAG
TGCCTAGCTCGATACATAAACGGGTCTCTCTGGTTAGACCAGATCTGAGCCTGGGAGCTCTCTGGCTAAC
TAGGGAACCCACTGCTTAAGCCTCAATAAAGCTTGCCTTGAGTGCTTCAAGTAGTGTGTGCCCGTCTGTT
GTGTGACTCTGGTAACTAGAGATCCCTCAGACCCTTTTAGTCAGTGTGGAAAATCTCTAGCAGTGGCGCC
CGAACAGGGACTTGAAAGCGAAAGGGAAACCAGAGGAGCTCTCTCGACGCAGGACTCGGCTTGCTGAAGC
GCGCACGGCAAGAGGCGAGGGGCGGCGACTGGTGAGTACGCCAAAAATTTTGACTAGCGGAGGCTAGAAG
GAGAGAGATGGGTGCGAGAGCGTCAGTATTAAGCGGGGGAGAATTAGATCGCGATGGGAAAAAATTCGGT
TAAGGCCAGGGGGAAAGAAAAAATATAAATTAAAACATATAGTATGGGCAAGCAGGGAGCTAGAACGATT
CGCAGTTAATCCTGGCCTGTTAGAAACATCAGAAGGCTGTAGACAAATACTGGGACAGCTACAACCATCC
CTTCAGACAGGATCAGAAGAACTTAGATCATTATATAATACAGTAGCAACCCTCTATTGTGTGCATCAAA
GGATAGAGATAAAAGACACCAAGGAAGCTTTAGACAAGATAGAGGAAGAGCAAAACAAAAGTAAGACCAC
CGCACAGCAAGCGGCCGCTGATCTTCAGACCTGGAGGAGGAGATATGAGGGACAATTGGAGAAGTGAATT
ATATAAATATAAAGTAGTAAAAATTGAACCATTAGGAGTAGCACCCACCAAGGCAAAGAGAAGAGTGGTG
CAGAGAGAAAAAAGAGCAGTGGGAATAGGAGCTTTGTTCCTTGGGTTCTTGGGAGCAGCAGGAAGCACTA
TGGGCGCAGCGTCAATGACGCTGACGGTACAGGCCAGACAATTATTGTCTGGTATAGTGCAGCAGCAGAA
CAATTTGCTGAGGGCTATTGAGGCGCAACAGCATCTGTTGCAACTCACAGTCTGGGGCATCAAGCAGCTC
CAGGCAAGAATCCTGGCTGTGGAAAGATACCTAAAGGATCAACAGCTCCTGGGGATTTGGGGTTGCTCTG
GAAAACTCATTTGCACCACTGCTGTGCCTTGGAATGCTAGTTGGAGTAATAAATCTCTGGAACAGATTTG
GAATCACACGACCTGGATGGAGTGGGACAGAGAAATTAACAATTACACAAGCTTAATACACTCCTTAATT
GAAGAATCGCAAAACCAGCAAGAAAAGAATGAACAAGAATTATTGGAATTAGATAAATGGGCAAGTTTGT
GGAATTGGTTTAACATAACAAATTGGCTGTGGTATATAAAATTATTCATAATGATAGTAGGAGGCTTGGT
AGGTTTAAGAATAGTTTTTGCTGTACTTTCTATAGTGAATAGAGTTAGGCAGGGATATTCACCATTATCG
TTTCAGACCCACCTCCCAACCCCGAGGGGACCCATGCATTGCATCTCAATTAGTCAGCAACCAGGTGTGG
AAAGTCCCCAGGCTCCCCAGCAGGCAGAAGTATGCAAAGCATGCGTCTCAATTAGTCAGCAACCATAGTC
CCGCCCCTAACTCCGCCCATCCCGCCCCTAACTCCGCCCAGTTCCGCCCATTCTCCGCCCCATGGCTGAC
TAATTTTTTTTATTTATGCAGAGGCCGAGGCCGCCTCGGCCTCTGAGCTATTCCAGAAGTAGTGAGGAGG
CTTTTTTGGAGGCCTAGGCTTTTGCAAAAAGCTTTCTAGAGGTACCACCGGAGCTTACCATGACCGAGTA
CAAGCCCACGGTGCGCCTCGCCACCCGCGACGACGTCCCCAGGGCCGTACGCACCCTCGCCGCCGCGTTC
GCCGACTACCCCGCCACGCGCCACACCGTCGATCCGGACCGCCACATCGAGCGGGTCACCGAGCTGCAAG
AACTCTTCCTCACGCGCGTCGGGCTCGACATCGGCAAGGTGTGGGTCGCGGACGACGGCGCCGCCGTGGC
GGTCTGGACCACGCCGGAGAGCGTCGAAGCGGGGGCGGTGTTCGCCGAGATCGGCCCGCGCATGGCCGAG
TTGAGCGGTTCCCGGCTGGCCGCGCAGCAACAGATGGAAGGCCTCCTGGCGCCGCACCGGCCCAAGGAGC
CCGCGTGGTTCCTGGCCACCGTCGGCGTCTCGCCCGACCACCAGGGCAAGGGTCTGGGCAGCGCCGTCGT
GCTCCCCGGAGTGGAGGCGGCCGAGCGCGCCGGGGTGCCCGCCTTCCTGGAGACCTCCGCGCCCCGCAAC
CTCCCCTTCTACGAGCGGCTCGGCTTCACCGTCACCGCCGACGTCGAGGTGCCCGAAGGACCGCGCACCT
GGTGCATGACCCGCAAGCCCGGTGCCAGTTAACGAATTCTAGATCTTGAGACAAATGGCAGTATTCATCC
ACAATTTTAAAAGAAAAGGGGGGATTGGGGGGTACAGTGCAGGGGAAAGAATAGTAGACATAATAGCAAC
AGACATACAAACTAAAGAATTACAAAAACAAATTACAAAAATTCAAAATTTTCGGGTTTATTACAGGGAC
AGCAGAGATCCACTTTGGCGCCGGCTCGAGGCCTGCAGGTGCAAAGATGGATAAAGTTTTAAACAGAGAG
GAATCTTTGCAGCTAATGGACCTTCTAGGTCTTGAAAGGAGTGGGAATTGGCTCCGGTGCCCGTCAGTGG
GCAGAGCGCACATCGCCCACAGTCCCCGAGAAGTTGGGGGGAGGGGTCGGCAATTGAACCGGTGCCTAGA
GAAGGTGGCGCGGGGTAAACTGGGAAAGTGATGTCGTGTACTGGCTCCGCCTTTTTCCCGAGGGTGGGGG
AGAACCGTATATAAGTGCAGTAGTCGCCGTGAACGTTCTTTTTCGCAACGGGTTTGCCGCCAGAACACAG
GTAAGTGCCGTGTGTGGTTCCCGCGGGCCTGGCCTCTTTACGGGTTATGGCCCTTGCGTGCCTTGAATTA
CTTCCACCTGGCTGCAGTACGTGATTCTTGATCCCGAGCTTCGGGTTGGAAGTGGGTGGGAGAGTTCGAG
GCCTTGCGCTTAAGGAGCCCCTTCGCCTCGTGCTTGAGTTGAGGCCTGGCCTGGGCGCTGGGGCCGCCGC
GTGCGAATCTGGTGGCACCTTCGCGCCTGTCTCGCTGCTTTCGATAAGTCTCTAGCCATTTAAAATTTTT
GATGACCTGCTGCGACGCTTTTTTTCTGGCAAGATAGTCTTGTAAATGCGGGCCAAGATCTGCACACTGG
TATTTCGGTTTTTGGGGCCGCGGGCGGCGACGGGGCCCGTGCGTCCCAGCGCACATGTTCGGCGAGGCGG
GGCCTGCGAGCGCGGCCACCGAGAATCGGACGGGGGTAGTCTCAAGCTGGCCGGCCTGCTCTGGTGCCTG
GCCTCGCGCCGCCGTGTATCGCCCCGCCCTGGGCGGCAAGGCTGGCCCGGTCGGCACCAGTTGCGTGAGC
GGAAAGATGGCCGCTTCCCGGCCCTGCTGCAGGGAGCTCAAAATGGAGGACGCGGCGCTCGGGAGAGCGG
GCGGGTGAGTCACCCACACAAAGGAAAAGGGCCTTTCCGTCCTCAGCCGTCGCTTCATGTGACTCCACGG
AGTACCGGGCGCCGTCCAGGCACCTCGATTAGTTCTCGAGCTTTTGGAGTACGTCGTCTTTAGGTTGGGG
GGAGGGGTTTTATGCGATGGAGTTTCCCCACACTGAGTGGGTGGAGACTGAAGTTAGGCCAGCTTGGCAC
TTGATGTAATTCTCCTTGGAATTTGCCCTTTTTGAGTTTGGATCTTGGTTCATTCTCAAGCCTCAGACAG
TGGTTCAAAGTTTTTTTCTTCCATTTCAGGTGTCGTGAGGCTAGCACCGCCACCATGCAGTTAGGGGAGC
AGCTCTTGGTGAGCTCAGTGAACCTGCCTGGCGCGCACTTCTACCCGCTGGAGAGTGCGCGAGGCGGCAG
CGGCGGGAGCGCTGGCCACCTCCCCAGCGCGGCCCCCTCTCCTCAGAAGTTGGACTTAGACAAAGCGTCC
AAGAAGTTTTCCGGCAGTCTCTCCTGCGAGGCGGTGAGCGGGGAGCCCGCAGCCGCCAGCGCAGGGGCCC
CCGCGGCCATGCTTAGTGACACCGACGCCGGGGACGCATTTGCCAGCGCTGCGGCAGTGGCCAAGCCGGG
GCCCCCGGACGGCCGCAAGGGCTCCCCCTGCGGGGAGGAGGAGCTGCCCTCCGCCGCTGCAGCCGCCGCC
GCCGCCGCCGCCGCGGCTGCGGCCACTGCGCGCTACTCCATGGACAGCCTGAGCTCCGAGCGGTACTACC
TCCAGTCCCCCGGTCCTCAGGGGTCGGAGCTGGCTGCGCCCTGCTCACTCTTCCCGTACCAGGCGGCGGC
TGGGGCGCCCCACGGACCTGTGTACCCGGCTCCTAACGGGGCGCGCTACCCCTACGGCTCCATGCTGCCC
CCCGGCGGCTTCCCCGCGGCTGTGTGCCCACCCGGGAGGGCGCAGTTCGGCCCAGGAGCCGGTGCGGGCA
GTGGCGCGGGCGGTAGCAGCGGCGGGGGCGGCGGCCCGGGCACCTATCAGTACAGCCAGGGGGCTCCGCT
CTACGGGCCGTACCCTGGAGCCGCAGCGGCGGGATCTTGCGGAGGACTGGGGGGCCTGGGGGTTCCAGGT
TCTGGCTTCCGTGCCCACGTCTACCTGTGCAACCGGCCTCTGTGGCTCAAATTCCACCGCCACCAAACTG
AGATGATCATTACGAAACAGGGCAGGCGCATGTTTCCTTTCTTGAGCTTCAACATAAACGGACTCAATCC
CACTGCCCACTACAATGTGTTCGTAGAGGTGGTGCTGGCGGACCCCAACCACTGGCGCTTCCAGGGGGGC
AAATGGGTGACCTGTGGCAAAGCCGACAATAACATGCAGGGCAACAAAATGTATGTTCACCCAGAGTCTC
CTAATACTGGTTCCCACTGGATGAGACAGGAGATTTCATTCGGGAAATTAAAACTCACCAATAACAAAGG
CGCAAATAACAACAACACCCAGATGATAGTCTTACAATCCTTACACAAATACCAACCCCGACTGCATATT
GTTGAAGTTACAGAGGATGGCGTGGAGGACTTGAATGAGCCCTCAAAGACCCAGACTTTTACCTTCTCAG
AAACGCAATTCATTGCAGTGACTGCCTACCAAAACACCGATATTACTCAACTAAAGATTGATCATAACCC
CTTTGCAAAAGGCTTCAGAGACAACTATGATTCATCCCATCAGATTGTCCCTGGAGGTCGGTACGGCGTT
CAATCCTTCTTCCCGGAGCCCTTTGTCAACACTTTACCTCAAGCCCGCTATTATAATGGCGAGAGAACCG
TGCCACAGACCAACGGCCTCCTTTCACCCCAACAGAGCGAAGAGGTGGCCAACCCTCCCCAGCGGTGGCT
TGTCACGCCTGTCCAGCAACCTGGGACCAACAAACTAGACATCAGTTCCTATGAATCTGAATATACTTCT
AGCACATTGCTCCCATATGGCATTAAATCCTTGCCCCTTCAGACATCCCATGCCCTGGGGTATTACCCAG
ACCCAACCTTTCCTGCAATGGCAGGGTGGGGAGGTCGAGGTTCTTACCAGAGGAAGATGGCAGCTGGACT
ACCATGGACCTCCAGAACAAGCCCCACTGTGTTCTCTGAAGATCAGCTCTCCAAGGAGAAAGTGAAAGAG
GAAATTGGCTCTTCTTGGATAGAGACACCCCCTTCCATCAAATCTCTAGATTCCAATGATTCAGGAGTAT
ACACCAGTGCTTGTAAGCGAAGGCGGCTGTCTCCTAGCAACTCCAGTAATGAAAATTCACCCTCCATAAA
GTGTGAGGACATTAATGCTGAAGAGTATAGTAAAGACACCTCAAAAGGCATGGGAGGGTATTATGCTTTT
TACACAACTCCCTAGTAATGAACTAGTCCGTAACTTGAAAGTATTTCGATTTCTTGGCTTTATATATCTT
GTGGAAAGGACGAGGGATGTAGTGATACACATCATAAACGCGTTAAGTCGACAATCAACCTCTGGATTAC
AAAATTTGTGAAAGATTGACTGGTATTCTTAACTATGTTGCTCCTTTTACGCTATGTGGATACGCTGCTT
TAATGCCTTTGTATCATGCTATTGCTTCCCGTATGGCTTTCATTTTCTCCTCCTTGTATAAATCCTGGTT
GCTGTCTCTTTATGAGGAGTTGTGGCCCGTTGTCAGGCAACGTGGCGTGGTGTGCACTGTGTTTGCTGAC
GCAACCCCCACTGGTTGGGGCATTGCCACCACCTGTCAGCTCCTTTCCGGGACTTTCGCTTTCCCCCTCC
CTATTGCCACGGCGGAACTCATCGCCGCCTGCCTTGCCCGCTGCTGGACAGGGGCTCGGCTGTTGGGCAC
TGACAATTCCGTGGTGTTGTCGGGGAAATCATCGTCCTTTCCTTGGCTGCTCGCCTGTGTTGCCACCTGG
ATTCTGCGCGGGACGTCCTTCTGCTACGTCCCTTCGGCCCTCAATCCAGCGGACCTTCCTTCCCGCGGCC
TGCTGCCGGCTCTGCGGCCTCTTCCGCGTCTTCGCCTTCGCCCTCAGACGAGTCGGATCTCCCTTTGGGC
CGCCTCCCCGCGTCGACTTTAAGACCAATGACTTACAAGGCAGCTGTAGATCTTAGCCACTTTTTAAAAG
AAAAGGGGGGACTGGAAGGGCTAATTCACTCCCAACGAAGACAAGATCTGCTTTTTGCTTGTACTGGGTC
TCTCTGGTTAGACCAGATCTGAGCCTGGGAGCTCTCTGGCTAACTAGGGAACCCACTGCTTAAGCCTCAA
TAAAGCTTGCCTTGAGTGCTTCAAGTAGTGTGTGCCCGTCTGTTGTGTGACTCTGGTAACTAGAGATCCC
TCAGACCCTTTTAGTCAGTGTGGAAAATCTCTAGCAGTACGTATAGTAGTTCATGTCATCTTATTATTCA
GTATTTATAACTTGCAAAGAAATGAATATCAGAGAGTGAGAGGAACTTGTTTATTGCAGCTTATAATGGT
TACAAATAAAGCAATAGCATCACAAATTTCACAAATAAAGCATTTTTTTCACTGCATTCTAGTTGTGGTT
TGTCCAAACTCATCAATGTATCTTATCATGTCTGGCTCTAGCTATCCCGCCCCTAACTCCGCCCATCCCG
CCCCTAACTCCGCCCAGTTCCGCCCATTCTCCGCCCCATGGCTGACTAATTTTTTTTATTTATGCAGAGG
CCGAGGCCGCCTCGGCCTCTGAGCTATTCCAGAAGTAGTGAGGAGGCTTTTTTGGAGGCCTAGGGACGTA
CCCAATTCGCCCTATAGTGAGTCGTATTACGCGCGCTCACTGGCCGTCGTTTTACAACGTCGTGACTGGG
AAAACCCTGGCGTTACCCAACTTAATCGCCTTGCAGCACATCCCCCTTTCGCCAGCTGGCGTAATAGCGA
AGAGGCCCGCACCGATCGCCCTTCCCAACAGTTGCGCAGCCTGAATGGCGAATGGG
[124 nt withheld, positions 7757-7880]
C
[91 nt withheld, positions 7882-7972]
A
[49 nt withheld, positions 7974-8022]
CCTTTGACGTTGGAGTCCACGTTCTTT
[37 nt withheld, positions 8050-8086]
ACCCTATCTCGGTCTATTCTTTTGATTTATAAGGGATTTTGCCGATTTCGGCCTATTGGTTAAAAAATGA
GCTGATTTAACAAAAATTTAACGCGAATTTTAACAAAATATTAACGCTTACAATTTAGGTGGCACTTTTC
GGGGAAATGTGCGCGGAACCCCTATTTGTTTATTTTTCTAAATACATTCAAATATGTATCCGCTCATGAG
ACAATAACCCTGATAAATGCTTCAATAATATTGAAAAAGGAAGAGTATGAGTATTCAACATTTCCGTGTC
GCCCTTATTCCCTTTTTTGCGGCATTTTGCCTTCCTGTTTTTGCTCACCCAGAAACGCTGGTGAAAGTAA
AAGATGCTGAAGATCAGTTGGGTGCACGAGTGGGTTACATCGAACTGGATCTCAACAGCGGTAAGATCCT
TGAGAGTTTTCGCCCCGAAGAACGTTTTCCAATGATGAGCACTTTTAAAGTTCTGCTATGTGGCGCGGTA
TTATCCCGTATTGACGCCGGGCAAGAGCAACTCGGTCGCCGCATACACTATTCTCAGAATGACTTGGTTG
AGTACTCACCAGTCACAGAAAAGCATCTTACGGATGGCATGACAGTAAGAGAATTATGCAGTGCTGCCAT
AACCATGAGTGATAACACTGCGGCCAACTTACTTCTGACAACGATCGGAGGACCGAAGGAGCTAACCGCT
TTTTTGCACAACATGGGGGATCATGTAACTCGCCTTGATCGTTGGGAACCGGAGCTGAATGAAGCCATAC
CAAACGACGAGCGTGACACCACGATGCCTGTAGCAATGGCAACAACGTTGCGCAAACTATTAACTGGCGA
ACTACTTACTCTAGCTTCCCGGCAACAATTAATAGACTGGATGGAGGCGGATAAAGTTGCAGGACCACTT
CTGCGCTCGGCCCTTCCGGCTGGCTGGTTTATTGCTGATAAATCTGGAGCCGGTGAGCGTGGGTCTCGCG
GTATCATTGCAGCACTGGGGCCAGATGGTAAGCCCTCCCGTATCGTAGTTATCTACACGACGGGGAGTCA
GGCAACTATGGATGAACGAAATAGACAGATCGCTGAGATAGGTGCCTCACTGATTAAGCATTGGTAACTG
TCAGACCAAGTTTACTCATATATACTTTAGATTGATTTAAAACTTCATTTTTAATTTAAAAGGATCTAGG
TGAAGATCCTTTTTGATAATCTCATGACCAAAATCCCTTAACGTGAGTTTTCGTTCCACTGAGCGTCAGA
CCCCGTAGAAAAGATCAAAGGATCTTCTTGAGATCCTTTTTTTCTGCGCGTAATCTGCTGCTTGCAAACA
AAAAAACCACCGCTACCAGCGGTGGTTTGTTTGCCGGATCAAGAGCTACCAACTCTTTTTCCGAAGGTAA
CTGGCTTCAGCAGAGCGCAGATACCAAATACTGTTCTTCTAGTGTAGCCGTAGTTAGGCCACCACTTCAA
GAACTCTGTAGCACCGCCTACATACCTCGCTCTGCTAATCCTGTTACCAGTGGCTGCTGCCAGTGGCGAT
AAGTCGTGTCTTACCGGGTTGGACTCAAGACGATAGTTACCGGATAAGGCGCAGCGGTCGGGCTGAACGG
GGGGTTCGTGCACACAGCCCAGCTTGGAGCGAACGACCTACACCGAACTGAGATACCTACAGCGTGAGCT
ATGAGAAAGCGCCACGCTTCCCGAAGGGAGAAAGGCGGACAGGTATCCGGTAAGCGGCAGGGTCGGAACA
GGAGAGCGCACGAGGGAGCTTCCAGGGGGAAACGCCTGGTATCTTTATAGTCCTGTCGGGTTTCGCCACC
TCTGACTTGAGCGTCGATTTTTGTGATGCTCGTCAGGGGGGCGGAGCCTATGGAAAAACGCCAGCAACGC
GGCCTTTTTACGGTTCCTGGCCTTTTGCTGGCCTTTTGCTCACATGTTCTTTCCTGCGTTATCCCCTGAT
TCTGTGGATAACCGTATTACCGCCTTTGAGTGAGCTGATACCGCTCGCCGCAGCCGAACGACCGAGCGCA
GCGAGTCAGTGAGCGAGGAAGCGGAAGAGCGCCCAATACGCAAACCGCCTCTCCCCGCGCGTTGGCCGAT
TCATTAATGCAGCTGGCACGACAGGTTTCCCGACTGGAAAGCGGGCAGTGAGCGCAACGCAATTAATGTG
AGTTAGCTCACTCATTAGGCACCCCAGGCTTTACACTTTATGCTTCCGGCTCGTATGTTGTGTGGAATTG
TGAGCGGATAACAATTTCACACAGGAAACAGCTATGACCATGATTACGCCAAGCGCGCAATTAACCCTCA
CTAAAGGGAACAAAAGCTGGAGCTGCAAGC
Features (pLannotate 1.2.2; 31 found; start..end, strand, type, name):
      5..231     +  promoter       RSV promoter: Rous sarcoma virus enhancer/promoter
    232..412     +  LTR            5' LTR (truncated): truncated 5' long terminal repeat (LTR) from HIV-1
    459..584     +  misc_feature   HIV-1 Ψ: packaging signal of human immunodeficiency virus type 1
    568..931     +  CDS            HIV-1 gag (fragment): gag protein from human immunodeficiency virus 1; gag
   1077..1310    +  misc_feature   RRE: The Rev response element (RRE) of HIV-1 allows for Rev-dependent mRNA export from the nucleus to the cytoplasm.
   1687..1713    +  CDS            Rev (fragment): human immunodeficiency virus 1 (HIV-1) Rev protein; rev; enhances nuclear export of unspliced and incompletely spliced viral mRNAs
   1720..1743    +  promoter       SV40 promoter (fragment): SV40 early promoter
   1744..1815    +  promoter       SV40 promoter (fragment): SV40 enhancer and early promoter
   1839..1974    +  rep_origin     SV40 ori: SV40 origin of replication
   2020..2616    +  CDS            PuroR (fragment): puromycin N-acetyltransferase; pac from Streptomyces; confers resistance to puromycin
   2665..2782    +  misc_feature   cPPT/CTS: central polypurine tract and central termination sequence of HIV-1
   2847..2913    +  CDS            small t antigen (fragment): SV40 (simian virus 40) small t antigen
   2920..4098    +  promoter       EF-1α promoter: strong constitutive promoter for human elongation factor EF-1α
   4115..6172    +  CDS            EOMES: EOMES_HUMAN - Also known as TBR2. Experimental evidence at protein level: Swiss-Prot protein existence level 1. Functions as a transcriptional activator playing a crucial role during development. Functions in trophoblast differentiation and later in gastrulation, regulating both mesoderm delamination and endoderm specification. Plays a role in brain development being required for the specification and the proliferation of the intermediate progenitor cells and their progeny in the cerebral cortex. Also involved in the differentiation of CD8+ T-cells during immune response regulating the express
   6188..6241    +  promoter       U6 promoter (fragment): RNA polymerase III promoter for human U6 snRNA
   6283..6871    +  misc_feature   WPRE: woodchuck hepatitis virus posttranscriptional regulatory element
   6922..6941    +  misc_feature   cPPT/CTS (fragment): central polypurine tract and central termination sequence of HIV-1
   6943..7176    +  LTR            3' LTR (ΔU3): self-inactivating 3' long terminal repeat (LTR) from HIV-1
   7254..7375    +  polyA_signal   SV40 poly(A) signal: SV40 polyadenylation signal
   7415..7550    +  rep_origin     SV40 ori: SV40 origin of replication
   7571..7589    -  promoter       T7 promoter: promoter for bacteriophage T7 RNA polymerase
   7597..7752    +  CDS            lacZα (fragment): LacZα fragment of β-galactosidase; lacZ fragment
   7757..8185    +  rep_origin     f1 ori (sequence partly withheld): f1 bacteriophage origin of replication; arrow indicates direction of (+) strand synthesis
   8238..8342    +  promoter       AmpR promoter: bla
   8343..9203    +  CDS            AmpR: β-lactamase; bla; confers resistance to ampicillin, carbenicillin, and related antibiotics
   9374..9962    +  rep_origin     ori: high-copy-number ColE1/pMB1/pBR322/pUC origin of replication
  10145..10237   +  CDS            lacI (fragment): lac repressor; lacI; The lac repressor binds to the lac operator to inhibit transcription in E. coli. This inhibition can be relieved by adding lactose or isopropyl-β-D-thiogalactopyranoside (IPTG).
  10250..10271   +  protein_bind   CAP binding site: CAP binding activates transcription in the presence of cAMP. E. coli catabolite activator protein
  10286..10316   +  promoter       lac promoter: promoter for the E. coli lac operon
  10324..10340   +  protein_bind   lac operator: The lac repressor binds to the lac operator to inhibit transcription in E. coli. This inhibition can be relieved by adding lactose or isopropyl-β-D-thiogalactopyranoside (IPTG). lac repressor encoded by lacI
  10385..10403   +  promoter       T3 promoter: promoter for bacteriophage T3 RNA polymerase
