[The description below was written by a language model from this plasmid's Addgene catalogue record and pLannotate feature annotations shown in this document.]
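Description:
TFORF1159 is a lentiviral mammalian expression plasmid built on the pLX_TRC317 backbone and carrying the human transcription factor EOMES (also known as TBR2). It belongs to a barcoded transcription factor ORF collection in which each clone carries a unique 24-bp barcode, so that the overexpressed factor can be identified in pooled screens. The sequenced plasmid is about 10.4 kb. In bacteria it is maintained by a high-copy ColE1/pUC-type origin and selected with ampicillin through the bla gene. An f1 origin and remnants of a lac/T7/T3 cloning region are also present in the backbone. The depositor warns that recombination can occur, a common issue for plasmids with repeated LTR sequences.

The viral portion has a third-generation, self-inactivating layout. An RSV promoter drives a truncated HIV-1 5' LTR, followed by the Ψ packaging signal with a partial gag sequence, the Rev response element for nuclear export of the genomic RNA, a cPPT/CTS element and a ΔU3 3' LTR. An SV40 polyadenylation signal lies downstream of the 3' LTR. Between the LTRs are two expression units. SV40 early promoter sequences precede the puromycin N-acetyltransferase gene, which allows selection of transduced cells. The strong constitutive EF-1α promoter drives the EOMES ORF, with a WPRE downstream to enhance transcript stability and expression. The barcode is not annotated in the feature table. A short U6-derived fragment between the ORF and the WPRE is annotated, but the record does not state its role. The construct is used to produce lentivirus for stable EOMES overexpression, for example in directed differentiation screens.
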