Addgene plasmid #144273: TFORF1159
Purpose: Lentiviral vector for overexpressing transcription factor ORFs with unique 24-bp barcodes. Barcodes facilitate identification of transcription factors in pooled screens.
Depositing lab: Feng Zhang. Depositing organization: Broad Institute. Publication: A transcription factor atlas of directed differentiation. Joung J, Ma S, Tay T, Geiger-Schuller KR, Kirchgatterer PC, Verdine VK, Guo B, Arias-Garcia MA, Allen WE, Singh A, Kuksenko O, Abudayyeh OO, Gootenberg JS, Fu Z, Macrae RK, Buenrostro JD, Regev A, Zhang F. Cell. 2023 Jan 5;186(1):209-229.e26. doi: 10.1016/j.cell.2022.11.026. PubMed 36608654.
Backbone
  Vector backbone: pLX_TRC317
  Backbone manufacturer: Broad Institute Genetic Perturbation Platform
  Backbone size w/o insert (bp): 8264
  Vector type: Mammalian Expression, Lentiviral
  Selectable markers: Puromycin
Growth in bacteria
  Bacterial resistance: Ampicillin, 100 μg/mL
  Growth temperature: 37°C
  Growth strain: NEB Stable
  Copy number: High Copy
Gene/Insert
  Gene/Insert name: EOMES
  Species: H. sapiens (human)
  Insert size (bp): 2162
  Entrez Gene: EOMES (a.k.a. TBR2)
  Promoter: EF1a
  Cloning method: Unknown
  Sequencing primers: 5′ GGGTGGAGACTGAAGTTAGGCCAG; 3′ CACATAGCGTAAAAGGAGCAACATAG
Terms and licenses: Academic/Nonprofit Terms; Industry Terms: Not Available to Industry
Depositor comments: NM_005442,ENST00000295743 . The transcription factor ORF portion of this plasmid was synthesized by Genewiz. Please test multiple small colonies in case of plasmid recombination. To make this collection available in a timely manner, a portion of this collection was not fully sequenced by Addgene. If an Addgene verified full plasmid sequence is not available, please contact us prior to placing an order to request the full sequence.
How to cite: TFORF1159 was a gift from Feng Zhang (Addgene plasmid # 144273 ; http://n2t.net/addgene:144273 ; RRID:Addgene_144273)
