>Addgene plasmid #144273 | TFORF1159 | depositor partial sequence | sequence record 284934 | Insert
ACCGCCACCATGCAGTTAGGGGAGCAGCTCTTGGTGAGCTCAGTGAACCTGCCTGGCGCGCACTTCTACC
CGCTGGAGAGTGCGCGAGGCGGCAGCGGCGGGAGCGCTGGCCACCTCCCCAGCGCGGCCCCCTCTCCTCA
GAAGTTGGACTTAGACAAAGCGTCCAAGAAGTTTTCCGGCAGTCTCTCCTGCGAGGCGGTGAGCGGGGAG
CCCGCAGCCGCCAGCGCAGGGGCCCCCGCGGCCATGCTTAGTGACACCGACGCCGGGGACGCATTTGCCA
GCGCTGCGGCAGTGGCCAAGCCGGGGCCCCCGGACGGCCGCAAGGGCTCCCCCTGCGGGGAGGAGGAGCT
GCCCTCCGCCGCTGCAGCCGCCGCCGCCGCCGCCGCCGCGGCTGCGGCCACTGCGCGCTACTCCATGGAC
AGCCTGAGCTCCGAGCGGTACTACCTCCAGTCCCCCGGTCCTCAGGGGTCGGAGCTGGCTGCGCCCTGCT
CACTCTTCCCGTACCAGGCGGCGGCTGGGGCGCCCCACGGACCTGTGTACCCGGCTCCTAACGGGGCGCG
CTACCCCTACGGCTCCATGCTGCCCCCCGGCGGCTTCCCCGCGGCTGTGTGCCCACCCGGGAGGGCGCAG
TTCGGCCCAGGAGCCGGTGCGGGCAGTGGCGCGGGCGGTAGCAGCGGCGGGGGCGGCGGCCCGGGCACCT
ATCAGTACAGCCAGGGGGCTCCGCTCTACGGGCCGTACCCTGGAGCCGCAGCGGCGGGATCTTGCGGAGG
ACTGGGGGGCCTGGGGGTTCCAGGTTCTGGCTTCCGTGCCCACGTCTACCTGTGCAACCGGCCTCTGTGG
CTCAAATTCCACCGCCACCAAACTGAGATGATCATTACGAAACAGGGCAGGCGCATGTTTCCTTTCTTGA
GCTTCAACATAAACGGACTCAATCCCACTGCCCACTACAATGTGTTCGTAGAGGTGGTGCTGGCGGACCC
CAACCACTGGCGCTTCCAGGGGGGCAAATGGGTGACCTGTGGCAAAGCCGACAATAACATGCAGGGCAAC
AAAATGTATGTTCACCCAGAGTCTCCTAATACTGGTTCCCACTGGATGAGACAGGAGATTTCATTCGGGA
AATTAAAACTCACCAATAACAAAGGCGCAAATAACAACAACACCCAGATGATAGTCTTACAATCCTTACA
CAAATACCAACCCCGACTGCATATTGTTGAAGTTACAGAGGATGGCGTGGAGGACTTGAATGAGCCCTCA
AAGACCCAGACTTTTACCTTCTCAGAAACGCAATTCATTGCAGTGACTGCCTACCAAAACACCGATATTA
CTCAACTAAAGATTGATCATAACCCCTTTGCAAAAGGCTTCAGAGACAACTATGATTCATCCCATCAGAT
TGTCCCTGGAGGTCGGTACGGCGTTCAATCCTTCTTCCCGGAGCCCTTTGTCAACACTTTACCTCAAGCC
CGCTATTATAATGGCGAGAGAACCGTGCCACAGACCAACGGCCTCCTTTCACCCCAACAGAGCGAAGAGG
TGGCCAACCCTCCCCAGCGGTGGCTTGTCACGCCTGTCCAGCAACCTGGGACCAACAAACTAGACATCAG
TTCCTATGAATCTGAATATACTTCTAGCACATTGCTCCCATATGGCATTAAATCCTTGCCCCTTCAGACA
TCCCATGCCCTGGGGTATTACCCAGACCCAACCTTTCCTGCAATGGCAGGGTGGGGAGGTCGAGGTTCTT
ACCAGAGGAAGATGGCAGCTGGACTACCATGGACCTCCAGAACAAGCCCCACTGTGTTCTCTGAAGATCA
GCTCTCCAAGGAGAAAGTGAAAGAGGAAATTGGCTCTTCTTGGATAGAGACACCCCCTTCCATCAAATCT
CTAGATTCCAATGATTCAGGAGTATACACCAGTGCTTGTAAGCGAAGGCGGCTGTCTCCTAGCAACTCCA
GTAATGAAAATTCACCCTCCATAAAGTGTGAGGACATTAATGCTGAAGAGTATAGTAAAGACACCTCAAA
AGGCATGGGAGGGTATTATGCTTTTTACACAACTCCCTAGTAATGAACTAGTCCGTAACTTGAAAGTATT
TCGATTTCTTGGCTTTATATATCTTGTGGAAAGGACGAGGGATGTAGTGATACACATCATAA
