>Addgene plasmid #144273 | TFORF1159 | depositor partial sequence | sequence record 284935 | Barcode
GGGATGTAGTGATACACATCATAA
